Addgene plasmid #222955: pQA-LP576
Purpose: Expresses R141S LoaP
Depositing lab: Adrian Ferré-D'Amaré. Depositing organization: National Heart, Lung, and Blood Institute (NHLBI). Publication: Major-groove sequence-specific RNA recognition by LoaP, a paralog of transcription elongation factor NusG. Elghondakly A, Jermain MD, Winkler WC, Ferre-D'Amare AR. Structure. 2024 Jun 28:S0969-2126(24)00219-3. doi: 10.1016/j.str.2024.06.001. PubMed 38959899.
Backbone
  Vector backbone: pET-19b
  Backbone size w/o insert (bp): 5983
  Total vector size (bp): 6523
  Vector type: Bacterial Expression
Growth in bacteria
  Bacterial resistance: Ampicillin, 100 μg/mL
  Growth temperature: 37°C
  Growth strain: DH5alpha
  Copy number: Low Copy
Gene/Insert
  Gene/Insert name: antiterminator protein LoaP
  Species: Thermoanaerobacter pseudethanolicus ATCC 33223
  Insert size (bp): 540
  Mutation: mutated Arginine 141 to Serine
  GenBank ID: ABY95203.1
  Promoter: T7
  Tag / fusion protein: 10xHIS-SUMO (N terminal on backbone)
  Cloning method: Gibson Cloning
  Sequencing primers: 5′ Whole plasmid sequencing
Terms and licenses: Academic/Nonprofit Terms; Industry Terms: Not Available to Industry
How to cite: pQA-LP576 was a gift from Adrian Ferré-D'Amaré (Addgene plasmid # 222955 ; http://n2t.net/addgene:222955 ; RRID:Addgene_222955)
