[The description below was written by a language model from this plasmid's Addgene catalogue record and pLannotate feature annotations shown in this document.]
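Description:
pQA-LP576 is a 6.5 kb bacterial expression plasmid built on the pET-19b backbone for production of a point mutant of the antiterminator protein LoaP from Thermoanaerobacter pseudethanolicus ATCC 33223. It replicates in E. coli from a pBR322-type ColE1 origin accompanied by the bom region and the rop gene, which keeps copy number low, consistent with the catalogue's low-copy designation. Selection is by ampicillin through the β-lactamase gene under its own promoter. The several short tetracycline-resistance fragments and the tet promoter in the annotation are non-functional remnants of the pBR322 ancestry of pET vectors.

The expression cassette uses a T7 promoter followed immediately by a lac operator and the phage T7 gene 10 ribosome binding site, with a T7 terminator downstream. The plasmid also carries lacI with its promoter, so transcription is repressed until induction with IPTG in a host supplying T7 RNA polymerase. The open reading frame begins with an N-terminal 10xHis tag, which the automated annotation picks up only as a short histidine-tag fragment, followed by a SUMO domain and then the 540 bp LoaP coding sequence inserted by Gibson assembly. LoaP itself is not labelled in the feature table but corresponds to the unannotated interval between the SUMO hit and the terminator-proximal region. The insert carries an arginine-to-serine substitution at position 141. A His-SUMO fusion generally allows metal-affinity purification, can aid solubility, and can be removed with a SUMO-specific protease. LoaP is a paralog of the transcription elongation factor NusG, and the associated work concerns its sequence-specific RNA recognition. The R141S variant is presumably meant for comparison with wild-type protein, though the record does not state the residue's role.
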