Features (pLannotate 1.2.2; 20 found; start..end, strand, type, name):
      1..589     +  rep_origin     ori: high-copy-number ColE1/pMB1/pBR322/pUC origin of replication
    775..914     -  misc_feature   bom: basis of mobility region from pBR322
   1016..1207    -  CDS            rop: Rop protein, which maintains plasmids at low copy number; rop
   1224..1604    +  CDS            YPB1_ECOLX: Protein predicted: Swiss-Prot protein existence level 4. From Escherichia coli.
   1846..2470    -  CDS            TcR (fragment): tetracycline efflux protein; tet; confers resistance to tetracycline
   2485..2506    -  protein_bind   CAP binding site: CAP binding activates transcription in the presence of cAMP. E. coli catabolite activator protein
   2519..3600    -  CDS            lacI: lac repressor; lacI; The lac repressor binds to the lac operator to inhibit transcription in E. coli. This inhibition can be relieved by adding lactose or isopropyl-β-D-thiogalactopyranoside (IPTG).
   3601..3678    -  promoter       lacI promoter: lacI
   3686..3965    -  CDS            TcR (fragment): tetracycline efflux protein; tet; confers resistance to tetracycline
   3991..4009    +  promoter       T7 promoter: promoter for bacteriophage T7 RNA polymerase
   4010..4034    +  protein_bind   lac operator: The lac repressor binds to the lac operator to inhibit transcription in E. coli. This inhibition can be relieved by adding lactose or isopropyl-β-D-thiogalactopyranoside (IPTG). lac repressor encoded by lacI
   4049..4071    +  RBS            RBS: efficient ribosome binding site from bacteriophage T7 gene 10 (Olins and Rangwala, 1989)
   4084..4101    +  CDS            capTEV™ (fragment): composite tag for in vivo biotinylation, TEV protease cleavage, and 6xHis tagging
   4138..4386    +  CDS            SUMO1 (fragment): SUMO1_ARATH - Also known as SMT3, SUM1. Experimental evidence at protein level: Swiss-Prot protein existence level 1. Ubiquitin-like protein which can be covalently attached to target lysines as a monomer. Does not seem to be involved in protein degradation and may function as an antagonist of ubiquitin in the degradation process. Required for the massive protein sumoylation in the nucleus induced by heat shock and controlled by SIZ1. Involved in the regulation of the heat stress transcription factor HSFA2 in acquired thermotolerance. From Arabidopsis thaliana (Mouse-ear cress).
   4964..5013    +  CDS            SET1 (fragment): solubility-enhancement tag derived from T7 phage gene 10B
   5021..5068    +  terminator     T7 terminator: transcription terminator for bacteriophage T7 RNA polymerase
   5091..5195    -  CDS            TcR (fragment): tetracycline efflux protein; tet; confers resistance to tetracycline
   5243..5271    -  promoter       tet promoter: E. coli promoter for tetracycline efflux protein gene
   5388..5492    +  promoter       AmpR promoter: bla
   5493..6353    +  CDS            AmpR: β-lactamase; bla; confers resistance to ampicillin, carbenicillin, and related antibiotics
>Addgene plasmid #222955 | pQA-LP576 | addgene full sequence | sequence record 441813 | Addgene NGS Result
TTGAGATCCTTTTTTTCTGCGCGTAATCTGCTGCTTGCAAACAAAAAAACCACCGCTACCAGCGGTGGTT
TGTTTGCCGGATCAAGAGCTACCAACTCTTTTTCCGAAGGTAACTGGCTTCAGCAGAGCGCAGATACCAA
ATACTGTCCTTCTAGTGTAGCCGTAGTTAGGCCACCACTTCAAGAACTCTGTAGCACCGCCTACATACCT
CGCTCTGCTAATCCTGTTACCAGTGGCTGCTGCCAGTGGCGATAAGTCGTGTCTTACCGGGTTGGACTCA
AGACGATAGTTACCGGATAAGGCGCAGCGGTCGGGCTGAACGGGGGGTTCGTGCACACAGCCCAGCTTGG
AGCGAACGACCTACACCGAACTGAGATACCTACAGCGTGAGCTATGAGAAAGCGCCACGCTTCCCGAAGG
GAGAAAGGCGGACAGGTATCCGGTAAGCGGCAGGGTCGGAACAGGAGAGCGCACGAGGGAGCTTCCAGGG
GGAAACGCCTGGTATCTTTATAGTCCTGTCGGGTTTCGCCACCTCTGACTTGAGCGTCGATTTTTGTGAT
GCTCGTCAGGGGGGCGGAGCCTATGGAAAAACGCCAGCAACGCGGCCTTTTTACGGTTCCTGGCCTTTTG
CTGGCCTTTTGCTCACATGTTCTTTCCTGCGTTATCCCCTGATTCTGTGGATAACCGTATTACCGCCTTT
GAGTGAGCTGATACCGCTCGCCGCAGCCGAACGACCGAGCGCAGCGAGTCAGTGAGCGAGGAAGCGGAAG
AGCGCCTGATGCGGTATTTTCTCCTTACGCATCTGTGCGGTATTTCACACCGCAATGGTGCACTCTCAGT
ACAATCTGCTCTGATGCCGCATAGTTAAGCCAGTATACACTCCGCTATCGCTACGTGACTGGGTCATGGC
TGCGCCCCGACACCCGCCAACACCCGCTGACGCGCCCTGACGGGCTTGTCTGCTCCCGGCATCCGCTTAC
AGACAAGCTGTGACCGTCTCCGGGAGCTGCATGTGTCAGAGGTTTTCACCGTCATCACCGAAACGCGCGA
GGCAGCTGCGGTAAAGCTCATCAGCGTGGTCGTGAAGCGATTCACAGATGTCTGCCTGTTCATCCGCGTC
CAGCTCGTTGAGTTTCTCCAGAAGCGTTAATGTCTGGCTTCTGATAAAGCGGGCCATGTTAAGGGCGGTT
TTTTCCTGTTTGGTCACTGATGCCTCCGTGTAAGGGGGATTTCTGTTCATGGGGGTAATGATACCGATGA
AACGAGAGAGGATGCTCACGATACGGGTTACTGATGATGAACATGCCCGGTTACTGGAACGTTGTGAGGG
TAAACAACTGGCGGTATGGATGCGGCGGGACCAGAGAAAAATCACTCAGGGTCAATGCCAGCGCTTCGTT
AATACAGATGTAGGTGTTCCACAGGGTAGCCAGCAGCATCCTGCGATGCAGATCCGGAACATAATGGTGC
AGGGCGCTGACTTCCGCGTTTCCAGACTTTACGAAACACGGAAACCGAAGACCATTCATGTTGTTGCTCA
GGTCGCAGACGTTTTGCAGCAGCAGTCGCTTCACGTTCGCTCGCGTATCGGTGATTCATTCTGCTAACCA
GTAAGGCAACCCCGCCAGCCTAGCCGGGTCCTCAACGACAGGAGCACGATCATGCGCACCCGTGGCCAGG
ACCCAACGCTGCCCGAGATGCGCCGCGTGCGGCTGCTGGAGATGGCGGACGCGATGGATATGTTCTGCCA
AGGGTTGGTTTGCGCATTCACAGTTCTCCGCAAGAATTGATTGGCTCCAATTCTTGGAGTGGTGAATCCG
TTAGCGAGGTGCCGCCGGCTTCCATTCAGGTCGAGGTGGCCCGGCTCCATGCACCGCGACGCAACGCGGG
GAGGCAGACAAGGTATAGGGCGGCGCCTACAATCCATGCCAACCCGTTCCATGTGCTCGCCGAGGCGGCA
TAAATCGCCGTGACGATCAGCGGTCCAATGATCGAAGTTAGGCTGGTAAGAGCCGCGAGCGATCCTTGAA
GCTGTCCCTGATGGTCGTCATCTACCTGCCTGGACAGCATGGCCTGCAACGCGGGCATCCCGATGCCGCC
GGAAGCGAGAAGAATCATAATGGGGAAGGCCATCCAGCCTCGCGTCGCGAACGCCAGCAAGACGTAGCCC
AGCGCGTCGGCCGCCATGCCGGCGATAATGGCCTGCTTCTCGCCGAAACGTTTGGTGGCGGGACCAGTGA
CGAAGGCTTGAGCGAGGGCGTGCAAGATTCCGAATACCGCAAGCGACAGGCCGATCATCGTCGCGCTCCA
GCGAAAGCGGTCCTCGCCGAAAATGACCCAGAGCGCTGCCGGCACCTGTCCTACGAGTTGCATGATAAAG
AAGACAGTCATAAGTGCGGCGACGATAGTCATGCCCCGCGCCCACCGGAAGGAGCTGACTGGGTTGAAGG
CTCTCAAGGGCATCGGTCGAGATCCCGGTGCCTAATGAGTGAGCTAACTTACATTAATTGCGTTGCGCTC
ACTGCCCGCTTTCCAGTCGGGAAACTGTCGTGCCAGCTGCATTAATGAATCGGCCAACGCGCGGGGAGAG
GCGGTTTGCGTATTGGGCGCCAGGGTGGTTTTTCTTTTCACCAGTGAGACGGGCAACAGCTGATTGCCCT
TCACCGCCTGGCCCTGAGAGAGTTGCAGCAAGCGGTCCACGCTGGTTTGCCCCAGCAGGCGAAAATCCTG
TTTGATGGTGGTTAACGGCGGGATATAACATGAGCTGTCTTCGGTATCGTCGTATCCCACTACCGAGATA
TCCGCACCAACGCGCAGCCCGGACTCGGTAATGGCGCGCATTGCGCCCAGCGCCATCTGATCGTTGGCAA
CCAGCATCGCAGTGGGAACGATGCCCTCATTCAGCATTTGCATGGTTTGTTGAAAACCGGACATGGCACT
CCAGTCGCCTTCCCGTTCCGCTATCGGCTGAATTTGATTGCGAGTGAGATATTTATGCCAGCCAGCCAGA
CGCAGACGCGCCGAGACAGAACTTAATGGGCCCGCTAACAGCGCGATTTGCTGGTGACCCAATGCGACCA
GATGCTCCACGCCCAGTCGCGTACCGTCTTCATGGGAGAAAATAATACTGTTGATGGGTGTCTGGTCAGA
GACATCAAGAAATAACGCCGGAACATTAGTGCAGGCAGCTTCCACAGCAATGGCATCCTGGTCATCCAGC
GGATAGTTAATGATCAGCCCACTGACGCGTTGCGCGAGAAGATTGTGCACCGCCGCTTTACAGGCTTCGA
CGCCGCTTCGTTCTACCATCGACACCACCACGCTGGCACCCAGTTGATCGGCGCGAGATTTAATCGCCGC
GACAATTTGCGACGGCGCGTGCAGGGCCAGACTGGAGGTGGCAACGCCAATCAGCAACGACTGTTTGCCC
GCCAGTTGTTGTGCCACGCGGTTGGGAATGTAATTCAGCTCCGCCATCGCCGCTTCCACTTTTTCCCGCG
TTTTCGCAGAAACGTGGCTGGCCTGGTTCACCACGCGGGAAACGGTCTGATAAGAGACACCGGCATACTC
TGCGACATCGTATAACGTTACTGGTTTCACATTCACCACCCTGAATTGACTCTCTTCCGGGCGCTATCAT
GCCATACCGCGAAAGGTTTTGCGCCATTCGATGGTGTCCGGGATCTCGACGCTCTCCCTTATGCGACTCC
TGCATTAGGAAGCAGCCCAGTAGTAGGTTGAGGCCGTTGAGCACCGCCGCCGCAAGGAATGGTGCATGCA
AGGAGATGGCGCCCAACAGTCCCCCGGCCACGGGGCCTGCCACCATACCCACGCCGAAACAAGCGCTCAT
GAGCCCGAAGTGGCGAGCCCGATCTTCCCCATCGGTGATGTCGGCGATATAGGCGCCAGCAACCGCACCT
GTGGCGCCGGTGATGCCGGCCACGATGCGTCCGGCGTAGAGGATCGAGATCGATCTCGATCCCGCGAAAT
TAATACGACTCACTATAGGGGAATTGTGAGCGGATAACAATTCCCCTCTAGAAATAATTTTGTTTAACTT
TAAGAAGGAGATATACCATGGGCCATCATCATCATCATCATCATCATCATCACAGCAGCGGCCATATCGA
CGACGACGACAAGCATAGCCACATTAACTTAAAAGTAAAGGGGCAAGATGGGAACGAGGTGTTCTTCCGT
ATCAAGCGCAGTACACAGTTAAAAAAGCTGATGAATGCTTATTGTGATCGTCAATCTGTCGACATGACAG
CAATTGCATTCCTTTTCGATGGGCGTCGTTTGCGTGCAGAACAAACACCCGACGAATTAGAGATGGAAGA
CGGCGATGAAATTGACGCGATGCTTCATCAGACAGGAGGTGCCGGAACAATGAAGAAATGGTACGTGATC
TTCACGCGCTCAGGTTATGAAAACAAAGTTCGTGACATCATCGAAAATTGCTTCAAAGAGGAAGTTAAAT
TACTGATTCCTAAGCGCAAAATTATTGAGCGTGTCAAGGGCCAACCCGTTGAAAAAATCAAATTGCTGTT
TCCTGGTTATGTGTTTGTAAATGCAGAAATGTCTGATGATCTTTATTACAAGATTAGTGAAGTACTGAAG
CGCGGTATCTTCTTGAAGGAGGGAAAGCGCCCCGCTTTCGTTAAAGAAGAAGAAATGAAAATTATTTTAA
GTTTGACAAAGAATTCGGATCTTATTGATCTTAGTAAGGGTATTATGGAGGGAGAACGCGTAAAAATCAT
CGAAGGGCCGTTAAAAGGGTACGAAGGCCTTATTAAAAAGATTGATAAAAGCAAAAAGCGTGCTAAGGTT
ATCTTTAGCATTGCAGGGGAATTAAAATCTGTGGATTTGGCGATCGAGGTTATGGAGAACGTCAGCGAGC
AGCAGCGTTCCTTGGTCTACGCGTGTTGACATATGCTCGAGGATCCTGATTAATTGAGATCCGGCTGCTA
ACAAAGCCCGAAAGGAAGCTGAGTTGGCTGCTGCCACCGCTGAGCAATAACTAGCATAACCCCTTGGGGC
CTCTAAACGGGTCTTGAGGGGTTTTTTGCTGAAAGGAGGAACTATATCCGGATATCCCGCAAGAGGCCCG
GCAGTACCGGCATAACCAAGCCTATGCCTACAGCATCCAGGGTGACGGTGCCGAGGATGACGATGAGCGC
ATTGTTAGATTTCATACACGGTGCCTGACTGCGTTAGCAATTTAACTGTGATAAACTACCGCATTAAAGC
TTATCGATGATAAGCTGTCAAACATGAGAATTAATTCTTGAAGACGAAAGGGCCTCGTGATACGCCTATT
TTTATAGGTTAATGTCATGATAATAATGGTTTCTTAGACGTCAGGTGGCACTTTTCGGGGAAATGTGCGC
GGAACCCCTATTTGTTTATTTTTCTAAATACATTCAAATATGTATCCGCTCATGAGACAATAACCCTGAT
AAATGCTTCAATAATATTGAAAAAGGAAGAGTATGAGTATTCAACATTTCCGTGTCGCCCTTATTCCCTT
TTTTGCGGCATTTTGCCTTCCTGTTTTTGCTCACCCAGAAACGCTGGTGAAAGTAAAAGATGCTGAAGAT
CAGTTGGGTGCACGAGTGGGTTACATCGAACTGGATCTCAACAGCGGTAAGATCCTTGAGAGTTTTCGCC
CCGAAGAACGTTTTCCAATGATGAGCACTTTTAAAGTTCTGCTATGTGGCGCGGTATTATCCCGTGTTGA
CGCCGGGCAAGAGCAACTCGGTCGCCGCATACACTATTCTCAGAATGACTTGGTTGAGTACTCACCAGTC
ACAGAAAAGCATCTTACGGATGGCATGACAGTAAGAGAATTATGCAGTGCTGCCATAACCATGAGTGATA
ACACTGCGGCCAACTTACTTCTGACAACGATCGGAGGACCGAAGGAGCTAACCGCTTTTTTGCACAACAT
GGGGGATCATGTAACTCGCCTTGATCGTTGGGAACCGGAGCTGAATGAAGCCATACCAAACGACGAGCGT
GACACCACGATGCCTGCAGCAATGGCAACAACGTTGCGCAAACTATTAACTGGCGAACTACTTACTCTAG
CTTCCCGGCAACAATTAATAGACTGGATGGAGGCGGATAAAGTTGCAGGACCACTTCTGCGCTCGGCCCT
TCCGGCTGGCTGGTTTATTGCTGATAAATCTGGAGCCGGTGAGCGTGGGTCTCGCGGTATCATTGCAGCA
CTGGGGCCAGATGGTAAGCCCTCCCGTATCGTAGTTATCTACACGACGGGGAGTCAGGCAACTATGGATG
AACGAAATAGACAGATCGCTGAGATAGGTGCCTCACTGATTAAGCATTGGTAACTGTCAGACCAAGTTTA
CTCATATATACTTTAGATTGATTTAAAACTTCATTTTTAATTTAAAAGGATCTAGGTGAAGATCCTTTTT
GATAATCTCATGACCAAAATCCCTTAACGTGAGTTTTCGTTCCACTGAGCGTCAGACCCCGTAGAAAAGA
TCAAAGGATCTTC
